>Addgene plasmid #245370 | pZNpF-∆11cag | addgene full sequence | sequence record 486434 | Addgene NGS Result
GCCTCCGCGCCGGGTTTTGGCGCCTCCCGCGGGCGCCCCCCTCGTCACGGCGAGCGCTGCCACGTCAGAC
GAAGGGCGCAGGAGCGTCCTGATCCTTCCGCCCGGACGCTCAGGACAGCGGCCCGCTGCTCATAAGACTC
GGCCTTAGAACCCCAGTATCAGCAGAAGGACATTTTAGGACGGGACTTGGGTGACTCTAGGGCACTGGTT
TTCTTTCCAGAGAGCGGAACAGGCGAGGAAAAGTAGTCCCTTCTCGGCGATTCTGCGGAGGGATCTCCGT
GGGGCGGTGAACGCCGATGATTATATAAGGACGCGCCGGGTGTGGCACAGCTAGTTCCGTCGCAGCCGGG
ATTTGGGTCGCGGTTCTTGTTTGTGGATCGCTGTGATCGTCACTTGGTGAGTAGCGGGCTGCTGGGCTGG
CCGGGGCTTTCGTGGCCGCCGGGCCGCTCGGTGGGACGGAAGCGTGTGGAGAGACCGCCAAGGGCTGTAG
TCTGGGTCCGCGAGCAAGGTTGCCCTGAACTGGGGGTTGGGGGGAGCGCAGCAAAATGGCGGCTGTTCCC
GAGTCTTGAATGGAAGACGCTTGTGAGGCGGGCTGTGAGGTCGTTGAAACAAGGTGGGGGGCATGGTGGG
CGGCAAGAACCCAAGGTCTTGAGCCCTTCGCTAATGCGGGAAAGCTCTTATTCGGGTGAGATGGGCTGGG
CACCATCTGGGGACCCTGACGTGAAGTTTGTCACTGACTGGAGAACTCGGTTTGTCGTCTGTTGCGGGGG
CGGCAGTTATGGCGGTGCCGTTGGGCAGTGCACCCGTACCTTTGGGAGCGCGCGCCCTCGTCGTGTCGTG
ACGTCACCCGTTCTGTTGGCTTATAATGCAGGGTGGGGCCACCTGCCGGTAGGTGTGCGGTAGGCTTTTC
TCCGTCGCAGGACGCAGGGTTCGGGCCTAGGGTAGGCTCTCCTGAATCGACAGGCGCCGGACCTCTGGTG
AGGGGAGGGATAAGTGAGGCGTCAGTTTCTTTGGTCGGTTTTATGTACCTATCTTCTTAAGTAGCTGAAG
CTCCGGTTTTGAACTATGCGCTCGGGGTTGGCGAGTGTGTTTTGTGAAGTTTTTTAGGCACCTTTTGAAA
TGTAATCATTTGGGTCAATATGTAATTTTCAGTGTTAGACTTGTAAATTGTCCGCTAAATTCTGGCCGTT
TTTGGCTTTTTTGTTAGACAACATGACCGAGTACAAGCCCACGGTGCGCCTCGCCACCCGCGACGACGTC
CCCAGGGCCGTACGCACCCTCGCCGCCGCGTTCGCCGACTACCCCGCCACGCGCCACACCGTCGATCCGG
ACCGCCACATCGAGCGGGTCACCGAGCTGCAAGAACTCTTCCTCACGCGCGTCGGGCTCGACATCGGCAA
GGTGTGGGTCGCGGACGACGGCGCCGCGGTGGCGGTCTGGACCACGCCGGAGAGCGTCGAAGCGGGGGCG
GTGTTCGCCGAGATCGGCCCGCGCATGGCCGAGTTGAGCGGTTCCCGGCTGGCCGCGCAGCAACAGATGG
AGGGCCTCCTGGCGCCGCACCGGCCCAAGGAGCCCGCGTGGTTCCTGGCCACCGTCGGCGTCTCGCCCGA
CCACCAGGGCAAGGGTCTGGGCAGCGCCGTCGTGCTCCCCGGAGTGGAGGCCGCCGAGCGCGCCGGGGTG
CCCGCCTTCCTGGAGACCTCCGCGCCCCGCAACCTCCCCTTCTACGAGCGGCTCGGCTTCACCGTCACCG
CCGACGTCGAGGTGCCCGAAGGACCGCGCACCTGGTGCATGACCCGCAAGCCCGGTGCCTAGGCTAGTAT
GTAAGCCTAGTCTTAGATAATAAAATCGCTATCCATCGAAGATGGATGTGTGTTGGTTTTTTGTGTGTGT
AACGCTAGGCGCGCCTGGTGTACCGAGAACGATCCTCTCAGTGCGAGTCTCGACGATCCATATCGTTGCT
TGGCAGTCAGCCAGTCGGAATCCAGCTTGGGACCCAGGAAGTCCAATCGTCAGATATTGTACTCAAGCCT
GGTCACGGCAGCGTACCGATCTGTTTAAACCTAGATATTGATAGTCTGATCGGTCAACGTATAATCGAGT
CCTAGCTTTTGCAAACATCTATCAAGAGACAGGATCAGCAGGAGGCTTTCGCATGAGTATTCAACATTTC
CGTGTCGCCCTTATTCCCTTTTTTGCGGCATTTTGCCTTCCTGTTTTTGCTCACCCAGAAACGCTGGTGA
AAGTAAAAGATGCTGAAGATCAGTTGGGTGCGCGAGTGGGTTACATCGAACTGGATCTCAACAGCGGTAA
GATCCTTGAGAGTTTTCGCCCCGAAGAACGCTTTCCAATGATGAGCACTTTTAAAGTTCTGCTATGTGGC
GCGGTATTATCCCGTATTGACGCCGGGCAAGAGCAACTCGGTCGCCGCATACACTATTCTCAGAATGACT
TGGTTGAGTATTCACCAGTCACAGAAAAGCATCTTACGGATGGCATGACAGTAAGAGAATTATGCAGTGC
TGCCATAACCATGAGTGATAACACTGCGGCCAACTTACTTCTGACAACGATTGGAGGACCGAAGGAGCTA
ACCGCTTTTTTGCACAACATGGGGGATCATGTAACTCGCCTTGATCGTTGGGAACCGGAGCTGAATGAAG
CCATACCAAACGACGAGCGTGACACCACGATGCCTGTAGCAATGGCAACAACCTTGCGTAAACTATTAAC
TGGCGAACTACTTACTCTAGCTTCCCGGCAACAGTTGATAGACTGGATGGAGGCGGATAAAGTTGCAGGA
CCACTTCTGCGCTCGGCCCTTCCGGCTGGCTGGTTTATTGCTGATAAATCTGGAGCCGGTGAGCGTGGGT
CTCGCGGTATCATTGCAGCACTGGGGCCAGATGGTAAGCCCTCCCGTATCGTAGTTATCTACACGACGGG
GAGTCAGGCAACTATGGATGAACGAAATAGACAGATCGCTGAGATAGGTGCCTCACTGATTAAGCATTGG
TAACCGATTCTAGGTGCATTGGCGCAGAAAAAAATGCCTGATGCGACGCTGCGCGTCTTATACTCCCACA
TATGCCAGATTCAGCAACGGATACGGCTTCCCCAACTTGCCCACTTCCATACGTGTCCTCCTTACCAGAA
ATTTATCCTTAAGATCCCGAATCGTTTAAACTCGACTCTGGCTCTATCGAATCTCCGTCGTTTCGAGCTT
ACGCGAACAGCCGTGGCGCTCATTTGCTCGTCGGGCATCGAATCTCGTCAGCTATCGTCAGCTTACCTTT
TTGGCAGCGATCGCGGCTCCCGACATCTTGGACCATTAGCTCCACAGGTATCTTCTTCCCTCTAGTGGTC
ATAACAGCAGCTTCAGCTACCTCTCAATTCAAAAAACCCCTCAAGACCCGTTTAGAGGCCCCAAGGGGTT
ATGCTATCAATCGTTGCGTTACACACACAAAAAACCAACACACATCCATCTTCGATGGATAGCGATTTTA
TTATCTAACTGCTGATCGAGTGTAGCCAGATCTCGTGAGGCTCCGGTGCCCGTCAGTGGGCAGAGCGCAC
ATCGCCCACAGTCCCCGAGAAGTTGGGGGGAGGGGTCGGCAATTGAACCGGTGCCTAGAGAAGGTGGCGC
GGGGTAAACTGGGAAAGTGATGTCGTGTACTGGCTCCGCCTTTTTCCCGAGGGTGGGGGAGAACCGTATA
TAAGTGCACTAGTCGCCGTGAACGTTCTTTTTCGCAACGGGTTTGCCGCCAGAACACAGGTAAGTGCCGT
GTGTGGTTCCCGCGGGCCTGGCCTCTTTACGGGTTATGGCCCTTGCGTGCCTTGAATTACTTCCACCTGG
CTGCAGTACGTGATTCTTGATCCCGAGCTTCGGGTTGGAAGTGGGTGGGAGAGTTCGTGGCCTTGCGCTT
AAGGAGCCCCTTCGCCTCGTGCTTGAGTTGTGGCCTGGCCTGGGCGCTGGGGCCGCCGCGTGCGAATCTG
GTGGCACCTTCGCGCCTGTCTCGCTGCTTTCGATAAGTCTCTAGCCATTTAAAATTTTTGATGACCTGCT
GCGACGCTTTTTTTCTGGCAAGATAGTCTTGTAAATGCGGGCCAAGATCAGCACACTGGTATTTCGGTTT
TTGGGGCCGCGGGCGGCGACGGGGCCCGTGCGTCCCAGCGCACATGTTCGGCGAGGCGGGGCCTGCGAGC
GCGGCCACCGAGAATCGGACGGGGGTAGTCTCAAGCTGCCCGGCCTGCTCTGGTGCCTGGCCTCGCGCCG
CCGTGTATCGCCCCGCCCTGGGCGGCAAGGCTGGCCCGGTCGGCACCAGTTGCGTGAGCGGAAAGATGGC
CGCTTCCCGGCCCTGCTGCAGGGAGCACAAAATGGAGGACGCGGCGCTCGGGAGAGCGGGCGGGTGAGTC
ACCCACACAAAGGAAAAGGGCCTTTCCGTCCTCAGCCGTCGCTTCATGTGACTCCACGGAGTACCGGGCG
CCGTCCAGGCACCTCGATTAGTTCTCCAGCTTTTGGAGTACGTCGTCTTTAGGTTGGGGGGAGGGGTTTT
ATGCGATGGAGTTTCCCCACACTGAGTGGGTGGAGACTGAAGTTAGGCCAGCTTGGCACTTGATGTAATT
CTCCTTGGAATTTGCCCTTTTTGAGTTTGGATCTTGGTTCATTCTCAAGCCTCAGACAGTGGTTCAAAGT
TTTTTTCTTCCATTTCAGGTGTCGTGAAAACTACCCCTAAAAGCCAAAAGATCTTTGTCGATCCTACCAT
CCACTCGACACACCCGCCAGCGGCCGCTGCCAAGCTTCCGAGCTCTCGAATTCAGCCGACCGCGGACGGC
GACGGAGCGCCCGGAGCCCCGGACATGTCCAGGCGGAAGCAGGCGAAGCCGCGATCGGTGAAAGTTGAAG
AGGGGGAGGCCTCGGACTTCTCGCTGGCCTGGGATTCCTCTGTGGCAGCAGCAGGAGGCCTGGAAGGAGA
GCCAGAGTGTGATCGGAAAACCAGCCGTGCGCTGGAAGACAGGAACAGCGTGACAAGTCAAGAGGAGAGA
AATGAGGACGATGAAGACGTGGAAGATGAGTCAATTTACACCTGCGACCAATGTCAGCAGGACTTCGAGT
CTCTGGCAGACCTGACGGACCACCGGGCCTGGAGAGGGTGATGACGACCCACAGCTCTCCTGGGTGGCTT
CATCTCCCTCCAGCAAGGATGTTGCGTCACCTACGCAGATGATAGGAGGAGGTGGATCCGGAGGCGGAGT
CTTCACACTCGAAGATTTCGTTGGGGACTGGCGACAGACAGCCGGCTACAACCTGGACCAAGTCCTTGAA
CAGGGAGGTGTGTCCAGTTTGTTTCAGAATCTCGGGGTGTCCGTAACTCCGATCCAAAGGATTGTCCTGA
GCGGTGAAAATGGGCTGAAGATCGACATCCATGTCATCATCCCGTATGAAGGTCTGAGCGGCGACCAAAT
GGGCCAGATCGAAAAAATTTTTAAGGTGGTGTACCCTGTGGATGATCATCACTTTAAGGTGATCCTGCAC
TATGGCACACTGGTAATCGACGGGGTTACGCCGAACATGATCGACTATTTCGGACGGCCGTATGAAGGCA
TCGCCGTGTTCGACGGCAAAAAGATCACTGTAACAGGGACCCTGTGGAACGGCAACAAAATTATCGACGA
GCGCCTGATCAACCCCGACGGCTCCCTGCTGTTCCGAGTAACCATCAACGGAGTGACCGGCTGGCGGCTG
TGCGAACGCATTCTGGCGTAATATTAAGAAACCCTGGACCACCCACCCCAGCAAGGACACTGAGCAAGAG
AGGCCCTATCCCAACTCGGCCCCCAACACTGAGCATCTCCCTCACAATTTCCATCCCAGACCCCCATAAT
AACAGGAGGGGCCCAGGGAGCCCTCCCTACTCTCTTGAATACCATCAATAAAGTTCGCTGCACCCACCTC
TCCTTGGTTTTAATGCGGTGTTGGGGGAGGGAGGGTGTGTAAATAAATCTCGAGGGGTTGGGGTTGCGCC
TTTTCCAAGGCAGCCCTGGGTTTGCGCAGGGACGCGGCTGCTCTGGGCGTGGTTCCGGGAAACGCAGCGG
CGCCGACCCTGGGTCTCGCACATTCTTCACGTCCGTTCGCAGCGTCACCCGGATCTTCGCCGCTACCCTT
GTGGGCCCCCCGGCGACGCTTCCTGCTCCGCCCCTAAGTCGGGAAGGTTCCTTGCGGTTCGCGGCGTGCC
GGACGTGACAAACGGAAGCCGCACGTCTCACTAGTACCCTCGCAGACGGACAGCGCCAGGGAGCAATGGC
AGCGCGCCGACCGCGATGGGCTGTGGCCAATAGCGGCTGCTCAGCAGGGCGCGCCGAGAGCAGCGGCCGG
GAAGGGGCGGTGCGGGAGGCGGGGTGTGGGGCGGTAGTGTGGGCCCTGTTCCTGCCCGCGCGGTGTTCCG
CATTCTGCAAGCCTCCGGAGCGCACGTCGGCAGTCGGCTCCCTCGTTGACCGAATCACCGACCTCTCTCC
CCAGCTGACCACTTCGGTCCTGAGCGCTTGGGAGTTAGGTTGTTTGCCGGCGTAGCGGCCAGCGCCTGAG
CCCGCCCTTGATCTTCGCTGTGGCGTCGACATGGAAGATGCCAAAAACATTAAGAAGGGCCCAGCGCCAT
TCTACCCACTCGAAGACGGGACCGCCGGCGAGCAACTGCACAAAGCCATGAAGCGCTACGCCCTGGTGCC
CGGCACCATCGCCTTTACCGACGCACATATCGAGGTGGACATTACCTACGCCGAGTACTTCGAGATGAGC
GTTCGGCTGGCAGAAGCTATGAAGCGCTATGGGCTGAATACAAACCATCGGATCGTGGTGTGCAGCGAGA
ATAGCTTGCAGTTCTTCATGCCCGTGTTGGGTGCCCTGTTCATCGGTGTGGCTGTGGCCCCAGCTAACGA
CATCTACAACGAGCGCGAGCTGCTGAACAGCATGGGCATCAGCCAGCCCACCGTCGTATTCGTGAGCAAG
AAAGGGCTGCAAAAGATCCTCAACGTGCAAAAGAAGCTACCGATCATACAAAAGATCATCATCATGGATA
GCAAGACCGACTACCAGGGCTTCCAAAGCATGTACACCTTCGTGACTTCCCATTTGCCACCCGGCTTCAA
CGAGTACGACTTCGTGCCCGAGAGCTTCGACCGGGACAAAACCATCGCCCTGATCATGAACAGTAGTGGC
AGTACCGGATTGCCCAAGGGCGTAGCCCTACCGCACCGCACCGCTTGTGTCCGATTCAGTCATGCCCGCG
ACCCCATCTTCGGCAACCAGATCATCCCCGACACCGCTATCCTCAGCGTGGTGCCATTTCACCACGGCTT
CGGCATGTTCACCACGCTGGGCTACTTGATCTGCGGCTTTCGGGTCGTGCTCATGTACCGCTTCGAGGAG
GAGCTATTCTTGCGCAGCTTGCAAGACTATAAGATTCAATCTGCCCTGCTGGTGCCCACACTCTTTAGCT
TCTTCGCTAAGAGCACTCTGATTGATAAGTACGACCTAAGCAACTTGCACGAGATCGCCAGCGGCGGGGC
GCCGCTCAGCAAGGAGGTAGGTGAGGCCGTGGCCAAACGCTTCCACCTACCAGGCATCCGCCAGGGCTAC
GGCCTGACAGAAACAACCAGCGCCATTCTGATCACCCCCGAAGGGGACGACAAGCCTGGCGCAGTAGGCA
AGGTGGTGCCCTTCTTCGAGGCTAAGGTGGTGGACTTGGACACCGGTAAGACACTGGGTGTGAACCAGCG
CGGCGAGCTGTGCGTCCGTGGCCCCATGATCATGAGCGGCTACGTTAACAACCCAGAGGCTACAAACGCT
CTCATCGACAAGGACGGCTGGCTGCACAGCGGCGACATCGCCTACTGGGACGAGGACGAGCACTTCTTCA
TCGTGGACCGGCTGAAGAGCCTGATCAAATACAAGGGCTACCAGGTAGCCCCAGCCGAACTGGAGAGCAT
CCTGCTGCAACACCCCAACATCTTCGACGCCGGGGTCGCCGGCCTGCCCGACGACGATGCCGGCGAGCTG
CCCGCCGCAGTCGTCGTGCTGGAACACGGTAAAACCATGACCGAGAAGGAGATCGTGGACTATGTGGCCA
GCCAGGTTACAACCGCCAAGAAGCTGCGCGGTGGTGTTGTGTTCGTGGACGAGGTGCCTAAAGGACTGAC
CGGCAAGTTGGACGCCCGCAAGATCCGCGAGATTCTCATTAAGGCCAAGAAGGGCGGCAAGATCGCCGTG
TAAGCTAGCTTGACTGACTGAGATACAGCGTACCTTCAGCTCACAGACATGATAAGATACATTGATGAGT
TTGGACAAACCACAACTAGAATGCAGTGAAAAAAATGCTTTATTTGTGAAATTTGTGATGCTATTGCTTT
ATTTGTAACCATTATAAGCTGCAATAAACAAGTTAACAACAACAATTGCATTCATTTTATGTTTCAGGTT
CAGGGGGAGGTGTGGGAGGTTTTTTAAAGCAAGTAAAACCTCTACAAATGTGGTATTGGCCCATCTCTAT
CGGTATCGTAGCATAACCCCTTGGGGCCTCTAAACGGGTCTTGAGGGGTTTTTTGTGCCCCTCGGGCCGG
ATTGCTATCTACCGGCATTGGCGCAGAAAAAAATGCCTGATGCGACGCTGCGCGTCTTATACTCCCACAT
ATGCCAGATTCAGCAACGGATACGGCTTCCCCAACTTGCCCACTTCCATACGTGTCCTCCTTACCAGAAA
TTTATCCTTAAGGTCGTCAGCTATCCTGCAGGCGATCTCTCGATTTCGATCAAGACATTCCTTTAATGGT
CTTTTCTGGACACCACTAGGGGTCAGAAGTAGTTCATCAAACTTTCTTCCCTCCCTAATCTCATTGGTTA
CCTTGGGCTATCGAAACTTAATTAACCAGTCAAGTCAGCTACTTGGCGAGATCGACTTGTCTGGGTTTCG
ACTACGCTCAGAATTGCGTCAGTCAAGTTCGATCTGGTCCTTGCTATTGCACCCGTTCTCCGATTACGAG
TTTCATTTAAATCATGTGAGCAAAAGGCCAGCAAAAGGCCAGGAACCGTAAAAAGGCCGCGTTGCTGGCG
TTTTTCCATAGGCTCCGCCCCCCTGACGAGCATCACAAAAATCGACGCTCAAGTCAGAGGTGGCGAAACC
CGACAGGACTATAAAGATACCAGGCGTTTCCCCCTGGAAGCTCCCTCGTGCGCTCTCCTGTTCCGACCCT
GCCGCTTACCGGATACCTGTCCGCCTTTCTCCCTTCGGGAAGCGTGGCGCTTTCTCATAGCTCACGCTGT
AGGTATCTCAGTTCGGTGTAGGTCGTTCGCTCCAAGCTGGGCTGTGTGCACGAACCCCCCGTTCAGCCCG
ACCGCTGCGCCTTATCCGGTAACTATCGTCTTGAGTCCAACCCGGTAAGACACGACTTATCGCCACTGGC
AGCAGCCACTGGTAACAGGATTAGCAGAGCGAGGTATGTAGGCGGTGCTACAGAGTTCTTGAAGTGGTGG
CCTAACTACGGCTACACTAGAAGAACAGTATTTGGTATCTGCGCTCTGCTGAAGCCAGTTACCTTCGGAA
AAAGAGTTGGTAGCTCTTGATCCGGCAAACAAACCACCGCTGGTAGCGGTGGTTTTTTTGTTTGCAAGCA
GCAGATTACGCGCAGAAAAAAAGGATCTCAAGAAGATCCTTTGATCTTTTCTACGGGGTCTGACGCTCAG
TGGAACGAAAACTCACGTTAAGGGATTTTGGTCATGAGATTATCAAAAAGGATCTTCACCTAGATCCTTT
TAAATTAAAAATGAAGTTTTAAATCAATCTAAAGTATATATGAGTAAACTTGGTCTGACAGTTACCAATG
CTTAATCAGTGAGGCACCTATCTCAGCGATCTGTCTATTTCGTTCATCCATAGTTGCATTTAAATTTCCG
AACTCTCCAAGGCCCTCGTCGGAAAATCTTCAAACCTTTCGTCCGATCCATCTTGCAGGCTACCTCTCGA
ACGAACTATCGCAAGTCTCTTGGCCGGCCTTGCGCCTTGGCTATTGCTTGGCAGCGCCTATCGCCAGGTA
TTACTCCAATCCCGAATATCCGAGATCGGGATCACCCGAGAGAAGTTCAACCTACATCCTCAATCCCGAT
CTATCCGAGATCCGAGGAATATCGAAATCGGGGCGCGCCTG
Features (pLannotate 1.2.2; 20 found; start..end, strand, type, name):
   1213..1810    +  CDS            PuroR (fragment): puromycin N-acetyltransferase; pac from Streptomyces; confers resistance to puromycin
   1839..1887    +  polyA_signal   poly(A) signal: synthetic polyadenylation signal
   2153..3013    +  CDS            AmpR: β-lactamase; bla; confers resistance to ampicillin, carbenicillin, and related antibiotics
   3026..3162    +  terminator     rrnG terminator: transcription terminator from the E. coli ribosomal RNA rrnG operon (Albrechtsen et al., 1991)
   3314..3385    +  misc_feature   5' β-globin insulator: insulator upstream of the human β-globin locus (Farrell et al., 2002)
   3390..3436    -  terminator     T7 terminator: transcription terminator for bacteriophage T7 RNA polymerase
   3454..3502    -  polyA_signal   poly(A) signal: synthetic polyadenylation signal
   3539..4717    +  promoter       EF-1α promoter: strong constitutive promoter for human elongation factor EF-1α
   4855..5145    +  CDS            Znf423 (fragment): ZN423_MOUSE - Also known as Ebfaz, Kiaa0760, Nur12, Oaz, Zfp423. Experimental evidence at protein level: Swiss-Prot protein existence level 1. Transcription factor that can both act as an activator or a repressor depending on the context. Plays a central role in BMP signaling and olfactory neurogenesis. Associates with SMADs in response to BMP2 leading to activate transcription of BMP target genes. Acts as a transcriptional repressor via its interaction with EBF1, a transcription factor involved in terminal olfactory receptor neurons differentiation; this interaction preventing EBF1 to bind DN
   5249..5761    +  CDS            Nluc: NanoLuc® luciferase human codon-optimized
   6004..6514    +  promoter       hPGK promoter: human phosphoglycerate kinase 1 promoter
   6611..8263    +  CDS            luciferase: firefly luciferase synthetic luc2 version of the luciferase gene
   8313..8434    -  polyA_signal   SV40 poly(A) signal: SV40 polyadenylation signal
   8457..8526    -  CDS            large T antigen (fragment): large T antigen from SV40 (simian virus 40)
   8549..8595    +  terminator     T7 terminator: transcription terminator for bacteriophage T7 RNA polymerase
   8625..8761    +  terminator     rrnG terminator: transcription terminator from the E. coli ribosomal RNA rrnG operon (Albrechtsen et al., 1991)
   8806..8877    +  misc_feature   3' β-globin insulator: insulator downstream of the human β-globin locus (Farrell et al., 2002)
   9103..9691    -  rep_origin     ori: high-copy-number ColE1/pMB1/pBR322/pUC origin of replication
   9863..9927    -  CDS            bla(M) (fragment): β-lactamase lacking the signal sequence; bla(M); allows cytosolic expression of β-lactamase
  10191..1209    +  promoter       UbC promoter (across the origin): human ubiquitin C promoter
