[The description below was written by a language model from this plasmid's Addgene catalogue record and pLannotate feature annotations shown in this document.]
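Description:
pZNpF-∆11cag is a 10.2 kb mammalian expression and dual-luciferase reporter plasmid built on the pTwist-EF1a backbone. It is propagated in E. coli through a high-copy ColE1/pUC-type origin with ampicillin selection (AmpR). For mammalian cells it carries a puromycin N-acetyltransferase cassette, which lies directly downstream of a human ubiquitin C promoter and is followed by a synthetic poly(A) signal. The reporter region is bracketed by β-globin insulator elements and by bacterial and T7 transcription terminators, which help isolate it from transcription elsewhere in the plasmid.

The payload consists of two reporter units. In the first, the human EF-1α promoter drives the 5' end of mouse Zfp423, fused at its C terminus to human codon-optimized NanoLuc luciferase. This Zfp423 segment carries an 11-bp deletion that produces a frameshift and premature termination codon (H96Wfs*4), together with three synonymous mutations in a stem loop. The feature table annotates only a short Znf423 coding fragment upstream of Nluc, consistent with a partial 5' insert. In the second unit, a human PGK promoter drives firefly luciferase (luc2), with an SV40 poly(A) signal annotated just downstream. Firefly luciferase would typically serve as an internal normalization control on the same plasmid.

NanoLuc signal relative to firefly signal therefore reports how much of the fusion is expressed downstream of the mutant Zfp423 sequence. The associated work concerns the nonequivalence of different Zfp423 premature termination codons in mice, so the construct appears intended to measure the effect of this particular frameshift variant, and of the stem-loop changes, on expression. The record does not describe the exact assay design.
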