Addgene plasmid #245370: pZNpF-∆11cag
Purpose: Dual luciferase (nano, firefly) with Zfp423 5' end fused to NanoLuciferase
Depositing lab: Bruce Hamilton. Depositing organization: University of California, San Diego (UCSD). Publication: Nonequivalence of Zfp423 premature termination codons in mice. Concepcion D, Liang C, Kim D, Hamilton BA. bioRxiv [Preprint]. 2025 Jun 2:2025.05.30.656936. doi: 10.1101/2025.05.30.656936. PubMed 40501617.
Backbone
  Vector backbone: pTwist-EF1a
  Backbone manufacturer: Twist Biosciences
  Vector type: Mammalian Expression, Luciferase, Synthetic Biology
  Selectable markers: Puromycin
Growth in bacteria
  Bacterial resistance: Ampicillin, 100 μg/mL
  Growth temperature: 37°C
  Growth strain: DH5alpha
  Copy number: High Copy
Gene/Insert
  Gene/Insert name: Zfp423-∆11cag
  Species: M. musculus (mouse)
  Mutation: 11-bp deletion, H96Wfs*4, plus 3 synonymous mutations in the stem loop
  Entrez Gene: Zfp423 (a.k.a. Ebfaz, Roaz, Zfp104, Znf423, ataxia1, mKIAA0760, nur12)
  Promoter: EF1a
  Tag / fusion protein: NanoLuciferase (C terminal on insert)
  Cloning method: Gibson Cloning
Terms and licenses: Academic/Nonprofit Terms; Industry Terms: Not Available to Industry
Depositor comments: clone 5.1 5' cloning site: EcoRI. 3' cloning site: BamHI.
How to cite: pZNpF-∆11cag was a gift from Bruce Hamilton (Addgene plasmid # 245370 ; http://n2t.net/addgene:245370 ; RRID:Addgene_245370)
